Addgene plasmid #198804: pWP085
Purpose: Drives specific expression in the URY neurons
Depositing lab: Paul Sternberg. Depositing organization: California Institute of Technology. Publication: A cGAL-UAS bipartite expression toolkit for Caenorhabditis elegans sensory neurons. Nava S, Palma W, Wan X, Oh JY, Gharib S, Wang H, Revanna JS, Tan M, Zhang M, Liu J, Chen CH, Lee JS, Perry B, Sternberg PW. Proc Natl Acad Sci U S A. 2023 Dec 19;120(51):e2221680120. doi: 10.1073/pnas.2221680120. Epub 2023 Dec 14. PubMed 38096407.
Backbone
  Vector backbone: pHW393
  Backbone size w/o insert (bp): 3611
  Vector type: Worm Expression
Growth in bacteria
  Bacterial resistance: Ampicillin, 100 μg/mL
  Growth temperature: 37°C
  Growth strain: DH5alpha
  Copy number: High Copy
Gene/Insert
  Gene/Insert name: Parrd-16-GAL4-SK(DBD)-VP64
  Species: C. elegans (nematode)
  Insert size (bp): 2004
  Cloning method: Restriction Enzyme; 5′ cloning site Unknown (unknown if destroyed); 3′ cloning site Unknown (unknown if destroyed)
Terms and licenses: Academic/Nonprofit Terms; Industry Terms: Not Available to Industry
How to cite: pWP085 was a gift from Paul Sternberg (Addgene plasmid # 198804 ; http://n2t.net/addgene:198804 ; RRID:Addgene_198804)
