[The description below was written by a language model from this plasmid's Addgene catalogue record and pLannotate feature annotations shown in this document.]
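Description:
pWP085 is a C. elegans expression plasmid built on the pHW393 backbone that serves as a driver construct in the cGAL-UAS bipartite expression system. It is maintained in E. coli as a high-copy plasmid through a ColE1/pUC-type origin of replication and selected with ampicillin via the β-lactamase (AmpR) gene and its native promoter. Remnants of a pUC-style cloning region, including a partial multiple cloning site, a lacI fragment, a CAP binding site, and the lac promoter and operator, are annotated but play no role in the worm payload.

The insert is recorded as Parrd-16-GAL4-SK(DBD)-VP64: regulatory sequence from the C. elegans arrd-16 gene placed upstream of a synthetic transcriptional activator. The feature table detects a GAL4 fragment, consistent with the DNA-binding domain that recognises UAS sites, followed shortly by a short match to tandem VP16 minimal activation domain repeats, which corresponds to the VP64 activation module named in the catalogue entry. The roughly 2 kb preceding the MCS fragment and GAL4 coding region carries no annotation and matches the stated insert size, so it presumably holds the arrd-16 promoter, although the table does not label it. No 3′ UTR or terminator is annotated downstream of the activator either, and the record does not state which one is used.

According to the record, the construct drives expression specifically in the URY sensory neurons. In a bipartite scheme, worms carrying this driver are combined with a UAS-controlled effector or reporter transgene, so the GAL4-VP64 activator made in URY switches on that second gene only in those cells. One driver can thus be paired with many effectors for labelling or manipulating these neurons.
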