Features (pLannotate 1.2.2; 10 found; start..end, strand, type, name):
   2048..2065    -  misc_feature   MCS (fragment): pUC18/19 multiple cloning site
   2175..2615    +  CDS            GAL4 (fragment): GAL4_YEAST - Experimental evidence at protein level: Swiss-Prot protein existence level 1. This protein is a positive regulator for the gene expression of the galactose-induced genes such as GAL1, GAL2, GAL7, GAL10, and MEL1 which code for the enzymes used to convert galactose to glucose. It recognizes a 17 base pair sequence in (5'-CGGRNNRCYNYNCNCCG-3') the upstream activating sequence (UAS-G) of these genes. From Saccharomyces cerevisiae (strain ATCC 204508 / S288c) (Baker's yeast).
   2793..2809    +  CDS            VP96 (fragment): 6 tandem repeats of the minimal activation domain of herpes simplex virus VP16 (Cheng et al., 2013)
   3360..3464    +  promoter       AmpR promoter: bla
   3465..4325    +  CDS            AmpR: β-lactamase; bla; confers resistance to ampicillin, carbenicillin, and related antibiotics
   4496..5084    +  rep_origin     ori: high-copy-number ColE1/pMB1/pBR322/pUC origin of replication
   5267..5359    +  CDS            lacI (fragment): lac repressor; lacI; The lac repressor binds to the lac operator to inhibit transcription in E. coli. This inhibition can be relieved by adding lactose or isopropyl-β-D-thiogalactopyranoside (IPTG).
   5372..5393    +  protein_bind   CAP binding site: CAP binding activates transcription in the presence of cAMP. E. coli catabolite activator protein
   5408..5438    +  promoter       lac promoter: promoter for the E. coli lac operon
   5446..5462    +  protein_bind   lac operator: The lac repressor binds to the lac operator to inhibit transcription in E. coli. This inhibition can be relieved by adding lactose or isopropyl-β-D-thiogalactopyranoside (IPTG). lac repressor encoded by lacI
>Addgene plasmid #198804 | pWP085 | addgene full sequence | sequence record 390249 | Addgene NGS Result
AAGCTTGCATGCGCGGCCGCACTGACTGGGCCGGCCGTTCCAATTGGTCGTAAAAGTGCTGCATACGCTC
TGATGGGTGCCATGTTCACGTCTTCCGGAAATGAAAAGAAGCAAGTTCAAATTATGACGGAAGTGAATTC
ACGGCTTCAGGCGGTTCTAGAAGATGTTATTCAGAAGAATATATTAATGAGGGTGAGGGAAATTTCCTGA
AAATTTTGAGAAACCAGAGAATTTCTAGAAAAACTCTGGAAAAAGACAAAAAAAATCTGGGAATTATAGA
AAACTTTTAGAAACTTCTGGAAACTTTCAAAAATTCTGGAAAGTTCAAAAAACGTTTGCGAACCTTGAGG
AATTTCTGGAAACATCTGGAAAGTTTTGACAAAATTCTAGGAGTTTTAGGAAACTTCTGGGAACGTTAAA
ATATTCTGGGAATTATGGAAAACTTCCGGGAACTTTTTAGAGAATTTGGAAAACTTTTGGAAAATTCTGG
AAATTTTTTGGAATTCACGAGAAACTGTGATAGAGTCTTGGAAGTTTCAGGAAACTTCTGGAAAGTCTTA
GCAAAATTCTAGAAGTATTAGAAATTTTAGGAAACTTTTGGAAAGTTCTGGAAAGTTGTAGGAAACTTTT
TTAAAGCTTTCTCTGACATTCTAGATACTTCTGGAAAGTTAAAAACAAATTCTATGATTTTTTTTTGAAA
ACTTTCTAGGAAATTTGGAAATTTTCTGAAAAATTCAAAAAAGTTCTGAGAAACTTTTGGAAAGTTCGGA
AAGTTAACAAAATTCTAGAAATTTCAGAAAATTAAAGGATTAAACGGGAACTTTCCAGAGAATTTGGAAA
ACTTCTGGAAAATTCTGGGAATTTTGGGAAATTTTTTAAAAGTTTCCTGTAATCTATCTAGAAAGTCCTG
AAGAGTTAGAAAAAAGTTCAAGGAATTTTTTTTGAAAACTTTCTAGAAAAGGTGGAAATTTTCTGAAAAA
TTCAAGATCTAGAAATTCTAAGAAATTTTTGGAAAATTCTGGAAAAGTTTTTAAAAAAATCTAGGAATTT
CTGAAAACTTCTGGAAAGCTAGTAGAAACTTCTAAAAACGTTCAAAAACTCTGGAACATTTTTTTAAAAA
TTCTAGGAAGTTTAGGAAACTTCTAGAACTTTCTAGAAACTCCTGGAAAGTTAAAAAATAATTCTCGGAA
TTTTAGGAAAATTCCGGGAATTTTCTAGAGAATTTGGGAAACTGGTGGAGAGTTCTGGAAAGTTTAAAAA
AGTTTAGGAACCTTGAGAAATTTCTAGAAACTTCTGGAAAGCTAAGAAATTCTGGAAATTCTACGAAACT
TCCGGGGAATTTCTTGAAAACTTTCTAGAACCTTCTGAAAAAATTTTAAAAAAATTCTAGTAATTTAGGA
AACTCCCAGAAAATTCTTGAGAACTTTCTAGGAAATTTGGAAATTTTCTGAAAAATTCGAGAAAGTTCTG
AGAAACTTTTGGAAATTACTAGAAAGCTCTGTAACGTTCGGTAAGCTTTTCTGAAACTTGAGAAACTTCT
AGACACTTTGAGAGATTTCTGGAAATTTCTGGAAATTTCTGAAAATTTTTAGGAAAATTAAATCTGAGCT
TGAAGTGTGCAAAAAACTGAATATTATTGTTTATAAAACATAAATTCAAAAAGTATAAATTTTCTTAATT
TTCAGAGCTCCGTGGACACTTTATCAGCTGATAACACCCGTTTATCACGTGAAAACCGACTGCTAAGCCT
ATCGCAAGTTCGAACAACTCAGGATAATTAATTGCAAAAATTAAAATTGAACACTTTATTTTTGTGCCTT
TCTCTATTCATTCTCCCCATTTTTTCATCATCATCATATCCCAAAAGTTTTCCGCCAAAATAAAGTGACT
AAACCCATAAACCCTGCCACCTGGGACCCTTTGTTAGCTCCGCCTACATTTCCATTTTCAAATTAGGGAC
CGCCTGAATTCACATTTCAGTGCTCAAAGAGCTTTTTCTGGTCTGCCAGTTTTCTACGGAATTTTACGAA
TTTTTGAAAAGGCGCGCCTCTAGAGGATCCCCGGGATTGGCCAAAGGACCCAAAGGTATGTTTCGAATGA
TACTAACATAACATAGAACATTTTCAGGAGGACCCTTGGCTAGGATGGGCCCTAAAAAGAAGCGTAAAGC
TAGCATGAAGCTGTTGTCTTCAATGGAACAAGCTTGCGACATATGCCGGTTAAAAAAACTCAGGTGCTCG
AAGGAAAAGCCCAAGTGTGCCAAGTGTCTGAAGAACAACTCGGAGTGCCGTTATTCTCCCAAGGCTATGA
GGTCCCCACTGACCAGGGCGCATCTGACAGAGGTAGAATCAAGGTTGGAAAAATTGGAAGATTTGTTTCT
GCTCATGTTTCCTCGGGAAAACCTGGACAGCATTTTGAACATGGACTCTTTGGACGAAGTGAAAGTAATG
TTGAAACAATTATATATGCAGGACTATGGTGACACGGATGCTGCTATGGATAGCTTGACCCCTATGGAAA
ATGGCATGTCTGAAGGGCCGAGAAAACACATGAAGACTGCGACATCATCGCCAAAAGTGGATGAAGATGG
AAGCCAAAGTCAGTTGAGTGTATCGCCGGAATTCCCGCTGCAGTCTGGTGGCGGAGGGGCTCCTAGGGGT
TCCGGACGGGCTGACGCATTGGACGATTTTGATCTGGATATGCTGGGAAGTGACGCCCTCGATGATTTTG
ACCTTGACATGCTTGGTTCGGATGCCCTTGATGACTTTGACCTCGACATGCTCGGCAGTGACGCCCTTGA
TGATTTCGACCTGGACATGCTGATTAACTAAGGTACCGAATTCGCTAGCCGGCCATACAAGTAATCCGGA
TGATCGACGCCAACGTCGTTGAATTTTCAAATTTTAAATACTGAATATTTGTTTTTTTTCCTATTATTTA
TTTATTCTCTTTGTGTTTTTTTTCTTGCTTTCTAAAAAATTAATTCAATCCAAATCTAAACATTTTTTTT
TCTCTTTCCGTCTCCCAATTCGTATTCCGCTCCTCTCATCTGAACACAATGTGCAAGTTTATTTATCTTC
TCGCTTTCATTTCATTAGGACGTGGGGGGAATTGGTGGAAGGGGGAAACACACAAAAGGATGATGGAAAT
GAAATAAGGACACACAATATGCAACAACATTCAATTCAGAAATATGGAGGAAGGTTTAAAAGAAAACATA
AAAATATATAGAGGAGGAAGGAAAACTAGTAAAAAATAAGCAAAGAAATTAGGCGAACGATGAGAATTGT
CCTCGCTTGGGCCCAAAAGGCCTTTTTTTTTTGGCGCCGACGTCAGGTGGCACTTTTCGGGGAAATGTGC
GCGGAACCCCTATTTGTTTATTTTTCTAAATACATTCAAATATGTATCCGCTCATGAGACAATAACCCTG
ATAAATGCTTCAATAATATTGAAAAAGGAAGAGTATGAGTATTCAACATTTCCGTGTCGCCCTTATTCCC
TTTTTTGCGGCATTTTGCCTTCCTGTTTTTGCTCACCCAGAAACGCTGGTGAAAGTAAAAGATGCTGAAG
ATCAGTTGGGTGCACGAGTGGGTTACATCGAACTGGATCTCAACAGCGGTAAGATCCTTGAGAGTTTTCG
CCCCGAAGAACGTTTTCCAATGATGAGCACTTTTAAAGTTCTGCTATGTGGCGCGGTATTATCCCGTATT
GACGCCGGGCAAGAGCAACTCGGTCGCCGCATACACTATTCTCAGAATGACTTGGTTGAGTACTCACCAG
TCACAGAAAAGCATCTTACGGATGGCATGACAGTAAGAGAATTATGCAGTGCTGCCATAACCATGAGTGA
TAACACTGCGGCCAACTTACTTCTGACAACGATCGGAGGACCGAAGGAGCTAACCGCTTTTTTGCACAAC
ATGGGGGATCATGTAACTCGCCTTGATCGTTGGGAACCGGAGCTGAATGAAGCCATACCAAACGACGAGC
GTGACACCACGATGCCTGTAGCAATGGCAACAACGTTGCGCAAACTATTAACTGGCGAACTACTTACTCT
AGCTTCCCGGCAACAATTAATAGACTGGATGGAGGCGGATAAAGTTGCAGGACCACTTCTGCGCTCGGCC
CTTCCGGCTGGCTGGTTTATTGCTGATAAATCTGGAGCCGGTGAGCGTGGGTCTCGCGGTATCATTGCAG
CACTGGGGCCAGATGGTAAGCCCTCCCGTATCGTAGTTATCTACACGACGGGGAGTCAGGCAACTATGGA
TGAACGAAATAGACAGATCGCTGAGATAGGTGCCTCACTGATTAAGCATTGGTAACTGTCAGACCAAGTT
TACTCATATATACTTTAGATTGATTTAAAACTTCATTTTTAATTTAAAAGGATCTAGGTGAAGATCCTTT
TTGATAATCTCATGACCAAAATCCCTTAACGTGAGTTTTCGTTCCACTGAGCGTCAGACCCCGTAGAAAA
GATCAAAGGATCTTCTTGAGATCCTTTTTTTCTGCGCGTAATCTGCTGCTTGCAAACAAAAAAACCACCG
CTACCAGCGGTGGTTTGTTTGCCGGATCAAGAGCTACCAACTCTTTTTCCGAAGGTAACTGGCTTCAGCA
GAGCGCAGATACCAAATACTGTTCTTCTAGTGTAGCCGTAGTTAGGCCACCACTTCAAGAACTCTGTAGC
ACCGCCTACATACCTCGCTCTGCTAATCCTGTTACCAGTGGCTGCTGCCAGTGGCGATAAGTCGTGTCTT
ACCGGGTTGGACTCAAGACGATAGTTACCGGATAAGGCGCAGCGGTCGGGCTGAACGGGGGGTTCGTGCA
CACAGCCCAGCTTGGAGCGAACGACCTACACCGAACTGAGATACCTACAGCGTGAGCTATGAGAAAGCGC
CACGCTTCCCGAAGGGAGAAAGGCGGACAGGTATCCGGTAAGCGGCAGGGTCGGAACAGGAGAGCGCACG
AGGGAGCTTCCAGGGGGAAACGCCTGGTATCTTTATAGTCCTGTCGGGTTTCGCCACCTCTGACTTGAGC
GTCGATTTTTGTGATGCTCGTCAGGGGGGCGGAGCCTATGGAAAAACGCCAGCAACGCGGCCTTTTTACG
GTTCCTGGCCTTTTGCTGGCCTTTTGCTCACATGTTCTTTCCTGCGTTATCCCCTGATTCTGTGGATAAC
CGTATTACCGCCTTTGAGTGAGCTGATACCGCTCGCCGCAGCCGAACGACCGAGCGCAGCGAGTCAGTGA
GCGAGGAAGCGGAAGAGCGCCCAATACGCAAACCGCCTCTCCCCGCGCGTTGGCCGATTCATTAATGCAG
CTGGCACGACAGGTTTCCCGACTGGAAAGCGGGCAGTGAGCGCAACGCAATTAATGTGAGTTAGCTCACT
CATTAGGCACCCCAGGCTTTACACTTTATGCTTCCGGCTCGTATGTTGTGTGGAATTGTGAGCGGATAAC
AATTTCACACAGGAAACAGCTATGACCATGATTACGCCAAGCTGTAAGTTTAAACATGATCTTACTAACT
AACTATTCTCATTTAAATTTTCAGAGCTTAAAAATGGCTGAAATCACTCACAACGATGGATACGCTAACA
ACTTGGAAATGAAAT
