>Addgene plasmid #198804 | pWP085 | depositor partial sequence | sequence record 385058 | arrd-16 promoter
GTTCCAATTGGTCGTAAAAGTGCTGCATACGCTCTGATGGGTGCCATGTTCACGTCTTCCGGAAATGAAA
AGAAGCAAGTTCAAATTATGACGGAAGTGAATTCACGGCTTCAGGCGGTTCTAGAAGATGTTATTCAGAA
GAATATATTAATGAGGGTGAGGGAAATTTCCTGAAAATTTTGAGAAACCAGAGAATTTCTAGAAAAACTC
TGGAAAAAGACAAAAAAAATCTGGGAATTATAGAAAACTTTTAGAAACTTCTGGAAACTTTCAAAAATTC
TGGAAAGTTCAAAAAACGTTTGCGAACCTTGAGGAATTTCTGGAAACATCTGGAAAGTTTTGACAAAATT
CTAGGAGTTTTAGGAAACTTCTGGGAACGTTAAAATATTCTGGGAATTATGGAAAACTTCCGGGAACTTT
TTAGAGAATTTGGAAAACTTTTGGAAAATTCTGGAAATTTTTTGGAATTCACGAGAAACTGTGATAGAGT
CTTGGAAGTTTCAGGAAACTTCTGGAAAGTCTTAGCAAAATTCTAGAAGTATTAGAAATTTTAGGAAACT
TTTGGAAAGTTCTGGAAAGTTGTAGGAAACTTTTTTAAAGCTTTCTCTGACATTCTAGATACTTCTGGAA
AGTTAAAAACAAATTCTATGATTTTTTTTTGAAAACTTTCTAGGAAATTTGGAAATTTTCTGAAAAATTC
AAAAAAGTTCTGAGAAACTTTTGGAAAGTTCGGAAAGTTAACAAAATTCTAGAAATTTCAGAAAATTAAA
GGATTAAACGGGAACTTTCCAGAGAATTTGGAAAACTTCTGGAAAATTCTGGGAATTTTGGGAAATTTTT
TAAAAGTTTCCTGTAATCTATCTAGAAAGTCCTGAAGAGTTAGAAAAAAGTTCAAGGAATTTTTTTTGAA
AACTTTCTAGAAAAGGTGGAAATTTTCTGAAAAATTCAAGATCTAGAAATTCTAAGAAATTTTTGGAAAA
TTCTGGAAAAGTTTTTAAAAAAATCTAGGAATTTCTGAAAACTTCTGGAAAGCTAGTAGAAACTTCTAAA
AACGTTCAAAAACTCTGGAACATTTTTTTAAAAATTCTAGGAAGTTTAGGAAACTTCTAGAACTTTCTAG
AAACTCCTGGAAAGTTAAAAAATAATTCTCGGAATTTTAGGAAAATTCCGGGAATTTTCTAGAGAATTTG
GGAAACTGGTGGAGAGTTCTGGAAAGTTTAAAAAAGTTTAGGAACCTTGAGAAATTTCTAGAAACTTCTG
GAAAGCTAAGAAATTCTGGAAATTCTACGAAACTTCCGGGGAATTTCTTGAAAACTTTCTAGAACCTTCT
GAAAAAATTTTAAAAAAATTCTAGTAATTTAGGAAACTCCCAGAAAATTCTTGAGAACTTTCTAGGAAAT
TTGGAAATTTTCTGAAAAATTCGAGAAAGTTCTGAGAAACTTTTGGAAATTACTAGAAAGCTCTGTAACG
TTCGGTAAGCTTTTCTGAAACTTGAGAAACTTCTAGACACTTTGAGAGATTTCTGGAAATTTCTGGAAAT
TTCTGAAAATTTTTAGGAAAATTAAATCTGAGCTTGAAGTGTGCAAAAAACTGAATATTATTGTTTATAA
AACATAAATTCAAAAAGTATAAATTTTCTTAATTTTCAGAGCTCCGTGGACACTTTATCAGCTGATAACA
CCCGTTTATCACGTGAAAACCGACTGCTAAGCCTATCGCAAGTTCGAACAACTCAGGATAATTAATTGCA
AAAATTAAAATTGAACACTTTATTTTTGTGCCTTTCTCTATTCATTCTCCCCATTTTTTCATCATCATCA
TATCCCAAAAGTTTTCCGCCAAAATAAAGTGACTAAACCCATAAACCCTGCCACCTGGGACCCTTTGTTA
GCTCCGCCTACATTTCCATTTTCAAATTAGGGACCGCCTGAATTCACATTTCAGTGCTCAAAGAGCTTTT
TCTGGTCTGCCAGTTTTCTACGGAATTTTACGAATTTTTGAAAA
